Addgene plasmid #177904: pET28a(DAP10)
Purpose: Bacterial expression of his10-tagged human DAP10 Intracellular Domain
Depositing lab: Ron Vale. Depositing organization: University of California, San Francisco (UCSF). Publication: T cell costimulatory receptor CD28 is a primary target for PD-1-mediated inhibition. Hui E, Cheung J, Zhu J, Su X, Taylor MJ, Wallweber HA, Sasmal DK, Huang J, Kim JM, Mellman I, Vale RD. Science. 2017 Mar 31;355(6332):1428-1433. doi: 10.1126/science.aaf1292. Epub 2017 Mar 9. PubMed 28280247.
Backbone
  Vector backbone: pET28A
  Vector type: Bacterial Expression
Growth in bacteria
  Bacterial resistance: Kanamycin, 50 μg/mL
  Growth temperature: 37°C
  Growth strain: DH5alpha
  Copy number: Low Copy
Gene/Insert
  Gene/Insert name: DAP10 (aa 70-92 only)
  Species: H. sapiens (human)
  Entrez Gene: HCST (a.k.a. DAP10, KAP10, PIK3AP)
  Promoter: T7
  Tag / fusion protein: 10xHis-Thrombin cut site-T7 tag (N terminal on insert)
  Cloning method: Gibson Cloning
  Sequencing primers: 5′ TAATACGACTCACTATAGGG; 3′ GCTAGTTATTGCTCAGCGG
Terms and licenses: Academic/Nonprofit Terms; Industry Terms: Not Available to Industry
How to cite: pET28a(DAP10) was a gift from Ron Vale (Addgene plasmid # 177904 ; http://n2t.net/addgene:177904 ; RRID:Addgene_177904)
