[The description below was written by a language model from this plasmid's Addgene catalogue record and pLannotate feature annotations shown in this document.]
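Description:
pET28a(DAP10) is a bacterial expression plasmid of about 5.5 kb, built on the pET28a backbone, for producing the intracellular domain of human DAP10 (gene HCST, also called KAP10 or PIK3AP) in E. coli. It is selected with kanamycin through an aminoglycoside phosphotransferase (KanR) gene. Replication depends on a ColE1/pBR322-type origin accompanied by the rop gene and the bom region, consistent with the low copy number listed in the record. An f1 phage origin is also present. The short tetracycline-resistance and AmpR promoter fragments in the annotation appear to be non-functional remnants of the pBR322-derived backbone.

The insert, introduced by Gibson cloning, encodes only residues 70–92 of DAP10, the short cytoplasmic tail of this transmembrane adapter protein, which pairs with KLRK1 (NKG2D) in lymphoid and myeloid cells. It lies downstream of a T7 promoter with an adjacent lac operator and the T7 gene 10 ribosome binding site, and a T7 terminator closes the unit. The plasmid-borne lacI gene supplies repressor, so transcription is held off until IPTG is added in a host that provides T7 RNA polymerase. According to the catalogue, the peptide carries an N-terminal 10xHis tag, a thrombin cleavage site and the T7 tag. The automated annotation recognises only part of the histidine stretch, labelling it as a fragment of another tag. A further His-tag fragment annotated downstream of the insert probably reflects the backbone's optional C-terminal tag, but the record does not state whether it is translated. The His tag allows metal-affinity purification or capture of the recombinant tail. Beyond bacterial expression of this tagged domain, the record does not detail its use.
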