Features (pLannotate 1.2.2; 22 found; start..end, strand, type, name):
     12..440     +  rep_origin     f1 ori (sequence partly withheld): f1 bacteriophage origin of replication; arrow indicates direction of (+) strand synthesis
    493..550     +  promoter       AmpR promoter (fragment): bla
    559..1374    -  CDS            KanR: aminoglycoside phosphotransferase; aph(3')-Ia; confers resistance to kanamycin in bacteria or G418 (Geneticin®) in eukaryotes
   1496..2084    +  rep_origin     ori: high-copy-number ColE1/pMB1/pBR322/pUC origin of replication
   2270..2409    -  misc_feature   bom: basis of mobility region from pBR322
   2511..2702    -  CDS            rop: Rop protein, which maintains plasmids at low copy number; rop
   2719..3099    +  CDS            YPB1_ECOLX: Protein predicted: Swiss-Prot protein existence level 4. From Escherichia coli.
   3171..3462    -  CDS            TcR (fragment): tetracycline efflux protein; tet; confers resistance to tetracycline
   3477..3498    -  protein_bind   CAP binding site: CAP binding activates transcription in the presence of cAMP. E. coli catabolite activator protein
   3511..4593    -  CDS            lacI: lac repressor; lacI; The lac repressor binds to the lac operator to inhibit transcription in E. coli. This inhibition can be relieved by adding lactose or isopropyl-β-D-thiogalactopyranoside (IPTG).
   4594..4671    -  promoter       lacI promoter: lacI
   4679..4958    -  CDS            TcR (fragment): tetracycline efflux protein; tet; confers resistance to tetracycline
   4980..4998    +  promoter       T7 promoter: promoter for bacteriophage T7 RNA polymerase
   4999..5023    +  protein_bind   lac operator: The lac repressor binds to the lac operator to inhibit transcription in E. coli. This inhibition can be relieved by adding lactose or isopropyl-β-D-thiogalactopyranoside (IPTG). lac repressor encoded by lacI
   5038..5060    +  RBS            RBS: efficient ribosome binding site from bacteriophage T7 gene 10 (Olins and Rangwala, 1989)
   5079..5096    +  CDS            capTEV™ (fragment): composite tag for in vivo biotinylation, TEV protease cleavage, and 6xHis tagging
   5118..5135    +  CDS            thrombin site: thrombin recognition and cleavage site
   5139..5171    +  CDS            T7 tag (gene 10 leader): leader peptide from bacteriophage T7 gene 10 promotes efficient translation in E. coli
   5178..5246    +  CDS            HCST (fragment): HCST_HUMAN - Also known as DAP10, KAP10, PIK3AP. Experimental evidence at protein level: Swiss-Prot protein existence level 1. Transmembrane adapter protein which associates with KLRK1 to form an activation receptor KLRK1-HCST in lymphoid and myeloid cells; this receptor plays a major role in triggering cytotoxicity against target cells expressing cell surface ligands such as MHC class I chain- related MICA and MICB, and UL16-binding proteins (ULBPs); these ligands are up-regulated by stress conditions and pathological state such as viral infection and tumor transformation. Functions as dockin
   5306..5323    +  CDS            9xHis (fragment): 9xHis affinity tag
   5333..5382    +  CDS            SET1 (fragment): solubility-enhancement tag derived from T7 phage gene 10B
   5390..5437    +  terminator     T7 terminator: transcription terminator for bacteriophage T7 RNA polymerase
>Addgene plasmid #177904 | pET28a(DAP10) | addgene full sequence | sequence record 353504 | Addgene NGS Result
TGGCGAATGGG
[124 nt withheld, positions 12-135]
C
[91 nt withheld, positions 137-227]
A
[49 nt withheld, positions 229-277]
CCTTTGACGTTGGAGTCCACGTTCTTT
[37 nt withheld, positions 305-341]
ACCCTATCTCGGTCTATTCTTTTGATTTATAAGGGATTTTGCCGATTTCGGCCTATTGGTTAAAAAATGA
GCTGATTTAACAAAAATTTAACGCGAATTTTAACAAAATATTAACGCTTACAATTTAGGTGGCACTTTTC
GGGGAAATGTGCGCGGAACCCCTATTTGTTTATTTTTCTAAATACATTCAAATATGTATCCGCTCATGAA
TTAATTCTTAGAAAAACTCATCGAGCATCAAATGAAACTGCAATTTATTCATATCAGGATTATCAATACC
ATATTTTTGAAAAAGCCGTTTCTGTAATGAAGGAGAAAACTCACCGAGGCAGTTCCATAGGATGGCAAGA
TCCTGGTATCGGTCTGCGATTCCGACTCGTCCAACATCAATACAACCTATTAATTTCCCCTCGTCAAAAA
TAAGGTTATCAAGTGAGAAATCACCATGAGTGACGACTGAATCCGGTGAGAATGGCAAAAGTTTATGCAT
TTCTTTCCAGACTTGTTCAACAGGCCAGCCATTACGCTCGTCATCAAAATCACTCGCATCAACCAAACCG
TTATTCATTCGTGATTGCGCCTGAGCGAGACGAAATACGCGATCGCTGTTAAAAGGACAATTACAAACAG
GAATCGAATGCAACCGGCGCAGGAACACTGCCAGCGCATCAACAATATTTTCACCTGAATCAGGATATTC
TTCTAATACCTGGAATGCTGTTTTCCCGGGGATCGCAGTGGTGAGTAACCATGCATCATCAGGAGTACGG
ATAAAATGCTTGATGGTCGGAAGAGGCATAAATTCCGTCAGCCAGTTTAGTCTGACCATCTCATCTGTAA
CATCATTGGCAACGCTACCTTTGCCATGTTTCAGAAACAACTCTGGCGCATCGGGCTTCCCATACAATCG
ATAGATTGTCGCACCTGATTGCCCGACATTATCGCGAGCCCATTTATACCCATATAAATCAGCATCCATG
TTGGAATTTAATCGCGGCCTAGAGCAAGACGTTTCCCGTTGAATATGGCTCATAACACCCCTTGTATTAC
TGTTTATGTAAGCAGACAGTTTTATTGTTCATGACCAAAATCCCTTAACGTGAGTTTTCGTTCCACTGAG
CGTCAGACCCCGTAGAAAAGATCAAAGGATCTTCTTGAGATCCTTTTTTTCTGCGCGTAATCTGCTGCTT
GCAAACAAAAAAACCACCGCTACCAGCGGTGGTTTGTTTGCCGGATCAAGAGCTACCAACTCTTTTTCCG
AAGGTAACTGGCTTCAGCAGAGCGCAGATACCAAATACTGTCCTTCTAGTGTAGCCGTAGTTAGGCCACC
ACTTCAAGAACTCTGTAGCACCGCCTACATACCTCGCTCTGCTAATCCTGTTACCAGTGGCTGCTGCCAG
TGGCGATAAGTCGTGTCTTACCGGGTTGGACTCAAGACGATAGTTACCGGATAAGGCGCAGCGGTCGGGC
TGAACGGGGGGTTCGTGCACACAGCCCAGCTTGGAGCGAACGACCTACACCGAACTGAGATACCTACAGC
GTGAGCTATGAGAAAGCGCCACGCTTCCCGAAGGGAGAAAGGCGGACAGGTATCCGGTAAGCGGCAGGGT
CGGAACAGGAGAGCGCACGAGGGAGCTTCCAGGGGGAAACGCCTGGTATCTTTATAGTCCTGTCGGGTTT
CGCCACCTCTGACTTGAGCGTCGATTTTTGTGATGCTCGTCAGGGGGGCGGAGCCTATGGAAAAACGCCA
GCAACGCGGCCTTTTTACGGTTCCTGGCCTTTTGCTGGCCTTTTGCTCACATGTTCTTTCCTGCGTTATC
CCCTGATTCTGTGGATAACCGTATTACCGCCTTTGAGTGAGCTGATACCGCTCGCCGCAGCCGAACGACC
GAGCGCAGCGAGTCAGTGAGCGAGGAAGCGGAAGAGCGCCTGATGCGGTATTTTCTCCTTACGCATCTGT
GCGGTATTTCACACCGCAATGGTGCACTCTCAGTACAATCTGCTCTGATGCCGCATAGTTAAGCCAGTAT
ACACTCCGCTATCGCTACGTGACTGGGTCATGGCTGCGCCCCGACACCCGCCAACACCCGCTGACGCGCC
CTGACGGGCTTGTCTGCTCCCGGCATCCGCTTACAGACAAGCTGTGACCGTCTCCGGGAGCTGCATGTGT
CAGAGGTTTTCACCGTCATCACCGAAACGCGCGAGGCAGCTGCGGTAAAGCTCATCAGCGTGGTCGTGAA
GCGATTCACAGATGTCTGCCTGTTCATCCGCGTCCAGCTCGTTGAGTTTCTCCAGAAGCGTTAATGTCTG
GCTTCTGATAAAGCGGGCCATGTTAAGGGCGGTTTTTTCCTGTTTGGTCACTGATGCCTCCGTGTAAGGG
GGATTTCTGTTCATGGGGGTAATGATACCGATGAAACGAGAGAGGATGCTCACGATACGGGTTACTGATG
ATGAACATGCCCGGTTACTGGAACGTTGTGAGGGTAAACAACTGGCGGTATGGATGCGGCGGGACCAGAG
AAAAATCACTCAGGGTCAATGCCAGCGCTTCGTTAATACAGATGTAGGTGTTCCACAGGGTAGCCAGCAG
CATCCTGCGATGCAGATCCGGAACATAATGGTGCAGGGCGCTGACTTCCGCGTTTCCAGACTTTACGAAA
CACGGAAACCGAAGACCATTCATGTTGTTGCTCAGGTCGCAGACGTTTTGCAGCAGCAGTCGCTTCACGT
TCGCTCGCGTATCGGTGATTCATTCTGCTAACCAGTAAGGCAACCCCGCCAGCCTAGCCGGGTCCTCAAC
GACAGGAGCACGATCATGCGCACCCGTGGGGCCGCCATGCCGGCGATAATGGCCTGCTTCTCGCCGAAAC
GTTTGGTGGCGGGACCAGTGACGAAGGCTTGAGCGAGGGCGTGCAAGATTCCGAATACCGCAAGCGACAG
GCCGATCATCGTCGCGCTCCAGCGAAAGCGGTCCTCGCCGAAAATGACCCAGAGCGCTGCCGGCACCTGT
CCTACGAGTTGCATGATAAAGAAGACAGTCATAAGTGCGGCGACGATAGTCATGCCCCGCGCCCACCGGA
AGGAGCTGACTGGGTTGAAGGCTCTCAAGGGCATCGGTCGAGATCCCGGTGCCTAATGAGTGAGCTAACT
TACATTAATTGCGTTGCGCTCACTGCCCGCTTTCCAGTCGGGAAACCTGTCGTGCCAGCTGCATTAATGA
ATCGGCCAACGCGCGGGGAGAGGCGGTTTGCGTATTGGGCGCCAGGGTGGTTTTTCTTTTCACCAGTGAG
ACGGGCAACAGCTGATTGCCCTTCACCGCCTGGCCCTGAGAGAGTTGCAGCAAGCGGTCCACGCTGGTTT
GCCCCAGCAGGCGAAAATCCTGTTTGATGGTGGTTAACGGCGGGATATAACATGAGCTGTCTTCGGTATC
GTCGTATCCCACTACCGAGATATCCGCACCAACGCGCAGCCCGGACTCGGTAATGGCGCGCATTGCGCCC
AGCGCCATCTGATCGTTGGCAACCAGCATCGCAGTGGGAACGATGCCCTCATTCAGCATTTGCATGGTTT
GTTGAAAACCGGACATGGCACTCCAGTCGCCTTCCCGTTCCGCTATCGGCTGAATTTGATTGCGAGTGAG
ATATTTATGCCAGCCAGCCAGACGCAGACGCGCCGAGACAGAACTTAATGGGCCCGCTAACAGCGCGATT
TGCTGGTGACCCAATGCGACCAGATGCTCCACGCCCAGTCGCGTACCGTCTTCATGGGAGAAAATAATAC
TGTTGATGGGTGTCTGGTCAGAGACATCAAGAAATAACGCCGGAACATTAGTGCAGGCAGCTTCCACAGC
AATGGCATCCTGGTCATCCAGCGGATAGTTAATGATCAGCCCACTGACGCGTTGCGCGAGAAGATTGTGC
ACCGCCGCTTTACAGGCTTCGACGCCGCTTCGTTCTACCATCGACACCACCACGCTGGCACCCAGTTGAT
CGGCGCGAGATTTAATCGCCGCGACAATTTGCGACGGCGCGTGCAGGGCCAGACTGGAGGTGGCAACGCC
AATCAGCAACGACTGTTTGCCCGCCAGTTGTTGTGCCACGCGGTTGGGAATGTAATTCAGCTCCGCCATC
GCCGCTTCCACTTTTTCCCGCGTTTTCGCAGAAACGTGGCTGGCCTGGTTCACCACGCGGGAAACGGTCT
GATAAGAGACACCGGCATACTCTGCGACATCGTATAACGTTACTGGTTTCACATTCACCACCCTGAATTG
ACTCTCTTCCGGGCGCTATCATGCCATACCGCGAAAGGTTTTGCGCCATTCGATGGTGTCCGGGATCTCG
ACGCTCTCCCTTATGCGACTCCTGCATTAGGAAGCAGCCCAGTAGTAGGTTGAGGCCGTTGAGCACCGCC
GCCGCAAGGAATGGTGCATGCAAGGAGATGGCGCCCAACAGTCCCCCGGCCACGGGGCCTGCCACCATAC
CCACGCCGAAACAAGCGCTCATGAGCCCGAAGTGGCGAGCCCGATCTTCCCCATCGGTGATGTCGGCGAT
ATAGGCGCCAGCAACCGCACCTGTGGCGCCGGTGATGCCGGCCACGATGCGTCCGGCGTAGAGGATCGAG
ATCTCGATCCCGCGAAATTAATACGACTCACTATAGGGGAATTGTGAGCGGATAACAATTCCCCTCTAGA
AATAATTTTGTTTAACTTTAAGAAGGAGATATACCATGGGCAGCAGCCATCATCATCATCATCATCATCA
CCATCACAGCAGCGGCCTGGTGCCGCGCGGCAGCCATATGGCTAGCATGACTGGTGGACAGCAAATGGGT
CGCGGTCTGTGCGCACGCCCACGCCGCAGCCCCGCCCAAGATGGCAAAGTCTACATCAACATGCCAGGCA
GGGGCCTGCCGGAAACCGGATGACGAATTCGAGCTCCGTCGACAAGCTTGCGGCCGCACTCGAGCACCAC
CACCACCACCACTGAGATCCGGCTGCTAACAAAGCCCGAAAGGAAGCTGAGTTGGCTGCTGCCACCGCTG
AGCAATAACTAGCATAACCCCTTGGGGCCTCTAAACGGGTCTTGAGGGGTTTTTTGCTGAAAGGAGGAAC
TATATCCGGAT
